Addgene plasmid #112791: pTU1-C-cat
Purpose: Chloramphenicol resistance cassette (expressing chloramphenicol acetyltransferase)
Depositing lab: Chris French. Depositing organization: University of Edinburgh. Publication: BacilloFlex: A modular DNA assembly toolkit for Bacillus subtilis synthetic biology. Wicke N, Radford D, Verrone V, Wipat A, French CE. bioRxiv 185108 10.1101/185108.
Backbone
  Vector backbone: pSB1A2
  Backbone manufacturer: iGEM
  Backbone size w/o insert (bp): 2532
  Vector type: Bacterial Expression
Growth in bacteria
  Bacterial resistance: Ampicillin, 100 μg/mL
  Growth temperature: 37°C
  Growth strain: DH5alpha
  Copy number: High Copy
Gene/Insert
  Gene/Insert name: cat
  Species: Synthetic
  Insert size (bp): 855
  Cloning method: Restriction Enzyme; 5′ cloning site BsmB1 (unknown if destroyed); 3′ cloning site BsmB1 (unknown if destroyed)
Terms and licenses: Academic/Nonprofit Terms; Industry Terms: Not Available to Industry
Depositor comments: Please visit https://www.biorxiv.org/content/early/2017/09/06/185108 for bioRxiv preprint.
How to cite: pTU1-C-cat was a gift from Chris French (Addgene plasmid # 112791 ; http://n2t.net/addgene:112791 ; RRID:Addgene_112791)
