[The description below was written by a language model from this plasmid's Addgene catalogue record and pLannotate feature annotations shown in this document.]
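Description:
pTU1-C-cat is a small, high-copy bacterial plasmid from the BacilloFlex modular DNA assembly toolkit for Bacillus subtilis synthetic biology. It is built on the iGEM BioBrick backbone pSB1A2 and is propagated in E. coli using a ColE1/pMB1/pUC-type origin of replication, with selection on ampicillin through a β-lactamase (AmpR) gene driven by its own bla promoter. The annotated sequence, about 2.9 kb in total, also retains backbone remnants typical of this vector family: a putative bacterial transcription terminator and a BioBrick prefix adjoining the cloning region.

The payload is an 855 bp insert listed as synthetic and named cat, a chloramphenicol resistance cassette. The feature table identifies its coding sequence as matching the Staphylococcus aureus chloramphenicol acetyltransferase (CAT1_STAAU), an enzyme that inactivates chloramphenicol by acetylation. The insert extends beyond the annotated open reading frame on both sides, leaving room for flanking expression signals, but no promoter, ribosome binding site or terminator for cat is annotated, and the record does not state which regulatory elements drive it.

The insert is recorded as flanked by BsmBI sites, a type IIS enzyme that cuts outside its recognition sequence. This is consistent with the plasmid acting as a transcription-unit-level module that can be released and joined with other modules in a defined order. The "C" in the name may denote its position in such an assembly, although the record does not say so. Its apparent use is to supply a selectable chloramphenicol resistance marker to larger multi-part constructs made with the toolkit.
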