Features (pLannotate 1.2.2; 6 found; start..end, strand, type, name):
    178..825     +  CDS            cat: CAT1_STAAU - Experimental evidence at transcript level: Swiss-Prot protein existence level 2. This enzyme is an effector of chloramphenicol resistance in bacteria. From Staphylococcus aureus.
   1056..1644    -  rep_origin     ori: high-copy-number ColE1/pMB1/pBR322/pUC origin of replication
   1815..2675    -  CDS            AmpR: β-lactamase; bla; confers resistance to ampicillin, carbenicillin, and related antibiotics
   2676..2780    -  promoter       AmpR promoter: bla
   2870..2913    -  terminator     bacterial terminator: putative bacterial transcription terminator
   2916..2935    +  misc_feature   BioBrick prefix: BioBrick prefix for parts that start with "ATG"
>Addgene plasmid #112791 | pTU1-C-cat | depositor full sequence | sequence record 212536 | pTU1-C-cat sequence 2937 bps
CGTCTCACCGGCACCCATTAGTTCAACAAACGAAAATTGGATAAAGTGGGATATTTTTAAAATATATATT
TATGTTACAATAATATTGACTTTTAAAAAAGGATTGATTCTAATGAAGAAAGCAGACAAGTAAGCCTCCT
AAATTCACTTTAGATAAAAATTTAGGAGGCATATCAAATGAACTTTAATAAAATTGATTTAGACAATTGG
AAGAGAAAAGAGATATTTAATCATTATTTGAACCAACAAACGACTTTTAGTATAACCACAGAAATTGATA
TTAGTGTTTTATACCGAAACATAAAACAAGAAGGATATAAATTTTACCCTGCATTTATTTTCTTAGTGAC
AAGGGTGATAAACTCAAATACAGCTTTTAGAACTGGTTACAATAGCGACGGAGAGTTAGGTTATTGGGAT
AAGTTAGAGCCACTTTATACAATTTTTGATGGTGTATCTAAAACATTCTCTGGTATTTGGACTCCTGTAA
AGAATGACTTCAAAGAGTTTTATGATTTATACCTTTCTGATGTAGAGAAATATAATGGTTCGGGGAAATT
GTTTCCCAAAACACCTATACCTGAAAATGCTTTTTCTCTTTCTATTATTCCATGGACTTCATTTACTGGG
TTTAACTTAAATATCAATAATAATAGTAATTACCTTCTACCCATTATTACAGCAGGAAAATTCATTAATA
AAGGTAATTCAATATATTTACCGCTATCTTTACAGGTACATCATTCTGTTTGTGATGGTTATCATGCAGG
ATTGTTTATGAACTCTATTCAGGAATTGTCAGATAGGCCTAATGACTGGCTTTTATAATATGAGATAATG
CCGACTGTACTTTTTACAGTCGGAAGAGAGACGCTGCAGGCTTCCTCGCTCACTGACTCGCTGCGCTCGG
TCGTTCGGCTGCGGCGAGCGGTATCAGCTCACTCAAAGGCGGTAATACGGTTATCCACAGAATCAGGGGA
TAACGCAGGAAAGAACATGTGAGCAAAAGGCCAGCAAAAGGCCAGGAACCGTAAAAAGGCCGCGTTGCTG
GCGTTTTTCCATAGGCTCCGCCCCCCTGACGAGCATCACAAAAATCGACGCTCAAGTCAGAGGTGGCGAA
ACCCGACAGGACTATAAAGATACCAGGCGTTTCCCCCTGGAAGCTCCCTCGTGCGCTCTCCTGTTCCGAC
CCTGCCGCTTACCGGATACCTGTCCGCCTTTCTCCCTTCGGGAAGCGTGGCGCTTTCTCATAGCTCACGC
TGTAGGTATCTCAGTTCGGTGTAGGTCGTTCGCTCCAAGCTGGGCTGTGTGCACGAACCCCCCGTTCAGC
CCGACCGCTGCGCCTTATCCGGTAACTATCGTCTTGAGTCCAACCCGGTAAGACACGACTTATCGCCACT
GGCAGCAGCCACTGGTAACAGGATTAGCAGAGCGAGGTATGTAGGCGGTGCTACAGAGTTCTTGAAGTGG
TGGCCTAACTACGGCTACACTAGAAGGACAGTATTTGGTATCTGCGCTCTGCTGAAGCCAGTTACCTTCG
GAAAAAGAGTTGGTAGCTCTTGATCCGGCAAACAAACCACCGCTGGTAGCGGTGGTTTTTTTGTTTGCAA
GCAGCAGATTACGCGCAGAAAAAAAGGATCTCAAGAAGATCCTTTGATCTTTTCTACGGGGTCTGACGCT
CAGTGGAACGAAAACTCACGTTAAGGGATTTTGGTCATGAGATTATCAAAAAGGATCTTCACCTAGATCC
TTTTAAATTAAAAATGAAGTTTTAAATCAATCTAAAGTATATATGAGTAAACTTGGTCTGACAGTTACCA
ATGCTTAATCAGTGAGGCACCTATCTCAGCGATCTGTCTATTTCGTTCATCCATAGTTGCCTGACTCCCC
GTCGTGTAGATAACTACGATACGGGAGGGCTTACCATCTGGCCCCAGTGCTGCAATGATACCGCGAGAGC
CACGCTCACCGGCTCCAGATTTATCAGCAATAAACCAGCCAGCCGGAAGGGCCGAGCGCAGAAGTGGTCC
TGCAACTTTATCCGCCTCCATCCAGTCTATTAATTGTTGCCGGGAAGCTAGAGTAAGTAGTTCGCCAGTT
AATAGTTTGCGCAACGTTGTTGCCATTGCTACAGGCATCGTGGTGTCACGCTCGTCGTTTGGTATGGCTT
CATTCAGCTCCGGTTCCCAACGATCAAGGCGAGTTACATGATCCCCCATGTTGTGCAAAAAAGCGGTTAG
CTCCTTCGGTCCTCCGATCGTTGTCAGAAGTAAGTTGGCCGCAGTGTTATCACTCATGGTTATGGCAGCA
CTGCATAATTCTCTTACTGTCATGCCATCCGTAAGATGCTTTTCTGTGACTGGTGAGTACTCAACCAAGT
CATTCTGAGAATAGTGTATGCGGCGACCGAGTTGCTCTTGCCCGGCGTCAATACGGGATAATACCGCGCC
ACATAGCAGAACTTTAAAAGTGCTCATCATTGGAAAACGTTCTTCGGGGCGAAAACTCTCAAGGATCTTA
CCGCTGTTGAGATCCAGTTCGATGTAACCCACTCGTGCACCCAACTGATCTTCAGCATCTTTTACTTTCA
CCAGCGTTTCTGGGTGAGCAAAAACAGGAAGGCAAAATGCCGCAAAAAAGGGAATAAGGGCGACACGGAA
ATGTTGAATACTCATACTCTTCCTTTTTCAATATTATTGAAGCATTTATCAGGGTTATTGTCTCATGAGC
GGATACATATTTGAATGTATTTAGAAAAATAAACAAATAGGGGTTCCGCGCACATTTCCCCGAAAAGTGC
CACCTGACGTCTAAGAAACCATTATTATCATGACATTAACCTATAAAAATAGGCGTATCACGAGGCAGAA
TTTCAGATAAAAAAAATCCTTAGCTTTCGCTAAGGATGATTTCTGGAATTCGCGGCCGCTTCTAGAA
