Features (pLannotate 1.2.2; 6 found; start..end, strand, type, name):
    178..825     +  CDS            cat: CAT1_STAAU - Experimental evidence at transcript level: Swiss-Prot protein existence level 2. This enzyme is an effector of chloramphenicol resistance in bacteria. From Staphylococcus aureus.
   1056..1644    -  rep_origin     ori: high-copy-number ColE1/pMB1/pBR322/pUC origin of replication
   1815..2675    -  CDS            AmpR: β-lactamase; bla; confers resistance to ampicillin, carbenicillin, and related antibiotics
   2676..2780    -  promoter       AmpR promoter: bla
   2870..2913    -  terminator     bacterial terminator: putative bacterial transcription terminator
   2916..2935    +  misc_feature   BioBrick prefix: BioBrick prefix for parts that start with "ATG"
>Addgene plasmid #112791 | pTU1-C-cat | addgene full sequence | sequence record 218393 | Addgene NGS Result
CGTCTCACCGGCACCCATTAGTTCAACAAACGAAAATTGGATAAAGTGGGATATTTTTAAAATATATATT
TATGTTACAATAATATTGACTTTTAAAAAAGGATTGATTCTAATGAAGAAAGCAGACAAGTAAGCCTCCT
AAATTCACTTTAGATAAAAATTTAGGAGGCATATCAAATGAACTTTAATAAAATTGATTTAGACAATTGG
AAGAGAAAAGAGATATTTAATCATTATTTGAACCAACAAACGACTTTTAGTATAACCACAGAAATTGATA
TTAGTGTTTTATACCGAAACATAAAACAAGAAGGATATAAATTTTACCCTGCATTTATTTTCTTAGTGAC
AAGGGTGATAAACTCAAATACAGCTTTTAGAACTGGTTACAATAGCGACGGAGAGTTAGGTTATTGGGAT
AAGTTAGAGCCACTTTATACAATTTTTGATGGTGTATCTAAAACATTCTCTGGTATTTGGACTCCTGTAA
AGAATGACTTCAAAGAGTTTTATGATTTATACCTTTCTGATGTAGAGAAATATAATGGTTCGGGGAAATT
GTTTCCCAAAACACCTATACCTGAAAATGCTTTTTCTCTTTCTATTATTCCATGGACTTCATTTACTGGG
TTTAACTTAAATATCAATAATAATAGTAATTACCTTCTACCCATTATTACAGCAGGAAAATTCATTAATA
AAGGTAATTCAATATATTTACCGCTATCTTTACAGGTACATCATTCTGTTTGTGATGGTTATCATGCAGG
ATTGTTTATGAACTCTATTCAGGAATTGTCAGATAGGCCTAATGACTGGCTTTTATAATATGAGATAATG
CCGACTGTACTTTTTACAGTCGGAAGAGAGACGCTGCAGGCTTCCTCGCTCACTGACTCGCTGCGCTCGG
TCGTTCGGCTGCGGCGAGCGGTATCAGCTCACTCAAAGGCGGTAATACGGTTATCCACAGAATCAGGGGA
TAACGCAGGAAAGAACATGTGAGCAAAAGGCCAGCAAAAGGCCAGGAACCGTAAAAAGGCCGCGTTGCTG
GCGTTTTTCCACAGGCTCCGCCCCCCTGACGAGCATCACAAAAATCGACGCTCAAGTCAGAGGTGGCGAA
ACCCGACAGGACTATAAAGATACCAGGCGTTTCCCCCTGGAAGCTCCCTCGTGCGCTCTCCTGTTCCGAC
CCTGCCGCTTACCGGATACCTGTCCGCCTTTCTCCCTTCGGGAAGCGTGGCGCTTTCTCATAGCTCACGC
TGTAGGTATCTCAGTTCGGTGTAGGTCGTTCGCTCCAAGCTGGGCTGTGTGCACGAACCCCCCGTTCAGC
CCGACCGCTGCGCCTTATCCGGTAACTATCGTCTTGAGTCCAACCCGGTAAGACACGACTTATCGCCACT
GGCAGCAGCCACTGGTAACAGGATTAGCAGAGCGAGGTATGTAGGCGGTGCTACAGAGTTCTTGAAGTGG
TGGCCTAACTACGGCTACACTAGAAGAACAGTATTTGGTATCTGCGCTCTGCTGAAGCCAGTTACCTTCG
GAAAAAGAGTTGGTAGCTCTTGATCCGGCAAACAAACCACCGCTGGTAGCGGTGGTTTTTTTGTTTGCAA
GCAGCAGATTACGCGCAGAAAAAAAGGATCTCAAGAAGATCCTTTGATCTTTTCTACGGGGTCTGACGCT
CAGTGGAACGAAAACTCACGTTAAGGGATTTTGGTCATGAGATTATCAAAAAGGATCTTCACCTAGATCC
TTTTAAATTAAAAATGAAGTTTTAAATCAATCTAAAGTATATATGAGTAAACTTGGTCTGACAGTTACCA
ATGCTTAATCAGTGAGGCACCTATCTCAGCGATCTGTCTATTTCGTTCATCCATAGTTGCCTGACTCCCC
GTCGTGTAGATAACTACGATACGGGAGGGCTTACCATCTGGCCCCAGTGCTGCAATGATACCGCGAGAGC
CACGCTCACCGGCTCCAGATTTATCAGCAATAAACCAGCCAGCCGGAAGGGCCGAGCGCAGAAGTGGTCC
TGCAACTTTATCCGCCTCCATCCAGTCTATTAATTGTTGCCGGGAAGCTAGAGTAAGTAGTTCGCCAGTT
AATAGTTTGCGCAACGTTGTTGCCATTGCTACAGGCATCGTGGTGTCACGCTCGTCGTTTGGTATGGCTT
CATTCAGCTCCGGTTCCCAACGATCAAGGCGAGTTACATGATCCCCCATGTTGTGCAAAAAAGCGGTTAG
CTCCTTCGGTCCTCCGATCGTTGTCAGAAGTAAGTTGGCCGCAGTGTTATCACTCATGGTTATGGCAGCA
CTGCATAATTCTCTTACTGTCATGCCATCCGTAAGATGCTTTTCTGTGACTGGTGAGTACTCAACCAAGT
CATTCTGAGAATAGTGTATGCGGCGACCGAGTTGCTCTTGCCCGGCGTCAATACGGGATAATACCGCGCC
ACATAGCAGAACTTTAAAAGTGCTCATCATTGGAAAACGTTCTTCGGGGCGAAAACTCTCAAGGATCTTA
CCGCTGTTGAGATCCAGTTCGATGTAACCCACTCGTGCACCCAACTGATCTTCAGCATCTTTTACTTTCA
CCAGCGTTTCTGGGTGAGCAAAAACAGGAAGGCAAAATGCCGCAAAAAAGGGAATAAGGGCGACACGGAA
ATGTTGAATACTCATACTCTTCCTTTTTCAATATTATTGAAGCATTTATCAGGGTTATTGTCTCATGAGC
GGATACATATTTGAATGTATTTAGAAAAATAAACAAATAGGGGTTCCGCGCACATTTCCCCGAAAAGTGC
CACCTGACGTCTAAGAAACCATTATTATCATGACATTAACCTATAAAAATAGGCGTATCACGAGGCAGAA
TTTCAGATAAAAAAAATCCTTAGCTTTCGCTAAGGATGATTTCTGGAATTCGCGGCCGCTTCTAGAA
